Addgene plasmid #84783: pET - FnR062.Y78
Purpose: bacterial expression of FnR.0.6.2-Y78 protein
Depositing lab: Benjamin Hackel. Depositing organization: University of Minnesota. Publication: Development and Implementation of a Protein–Protein Binding Experiment To Teach Intermolecular Interactions in High School or Undergraduate Classrooms. Johnson SM, Javner C, Hackel BJ. J. Chem. Educ. 2017, 94, 3, 367–374 10.1021/acs.jchemed.6b00323.
Backbone
  Vector backbone: pET
  Vector type: Bacterial Expression
Growth in bacteria
  Bacterial resistance: Kanamycin, 50 μg/mL
  Growth temperature: 37°C
  Growth strain: T7 express
  Copy number: High Copy
Gene/Insert
  Gene/Insert name: FnR.0.6.2-Y78
  Species: H. sapiens (human)
  Tag / fusion protein: 6xHis (C terminal on insert)
  Cloning method: Restriction Enzyme; 5′ cloning site unknown (unknown if destroyed); 3′ cloning site unknown (unknown if destroyed)
Terms and licenses: Academic/Nonprofit Terms; Industry Terms: Not Available to Industry
How to cite: pET - FnR062.Y78 was a gift from Benjamin Hackel (Addgene plasmid # 84783 ; http://n2t.net/addgene:84783 ; RRID:Addgene_84783)
