[The description below was written by a language model from this plasmid's Addgene catalogue record.]
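Description:
pET - FnR062.Y78 is a bacterial expression plasmid built on a pET backbone and intended for producing the FnR.0.6.2-Y78 protein in E. coli. It is selected with kanamycin, is listed as high copy, and is propagated in a T7 Express strain. That host choice fits the usual pET design, in which the insert is transcribed by T7 RNA polymerase supplied by the host. However, no feature table is provided, and the record does not explicitly state the promoter, operator, terminator or origin of replication, so these elements cannot be confirmed for this particular construct.

The insert, FnR.0.6.2-Y78, is recorded as being of human origin and carries a 6xHis tag at its C terminus, which allows the expressed protein to be purified by immobilized metal affinity chromatography and detected with anti-His reagents. The record does not describe what the protein is, what the Y78 designation signifies, or what it binds. It was introduced by restriction enzyme cloning, but the 5′ and 3′ cloning sites are listed as unknown.

The associated publication describes a protein–protein binding experiment designed to teach intermolecular interactions in high school or undergraduate classrooms. This suggests the plasmid serves as a source of recombinant, His-tagged protein for that type of educational binding assay. Beyond bacterial expression of the protein, no further applications are stated.
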