>Addgene plasmid #84783 | pET - FnR062.Y78 | depositor partial sequence | sequence record 162558 | insert sequence
ATGGCTAGCTCCTCCGACTCTCCGCGTAACCTGGAGGTTACCAACGCAACTCCGAACTCTCTGACTATTT
CTTGGGACGATCCTTATCACGCTATCTATTACCGTATCACCTACGGCGAAACTGGTGGTAACTCCCCGAG
CCAGGAATTCACTGTTCCGAGATCTTATTCTAATGCGACCATCAGCGGTCTGAAACCGGGCCAGGATTAT
ACCATTACCGTGTACGCTGTAACCGGTTATAACGACGATTCAAACCCAATCAGCATCAATTATCGCACCG
AAATCGACAAACCGTCTCAGGGATCCCACCATCACCATCATCACTGA
