>Addgene plasmid #84783 | pET - FnR062.Y78 | addgene partial sequence | sequence record 163552 | T7term 5'-GCTAGTTATTGCTCAGCGG-3'
TTTCGGGCTTTGTTAGCAGCCGGATCTCGTTTAGTTAATCAGTGATGATGGTGATGGTGGGATCCCTGAG
ACGGTTTGTCGATTTCGGTGCGATAATTGATGCTGATTGGGTTTGAATCGTCGTTATAACCGGTTACAGC
GTACACGGTAATGGTATAATCCTGGCCCGGTTTCAGACCGCTGATGGTCGCATTAGAATAAGATCTCGGA
ACAGTGAATTCCTGGCTCGGGGAGTTACCACCAGTTTCGCCGTAGGTGATACGGTAATAGATAGCGTGAT
AAGGATCGTCCCAAGAAATAGTCAGAGAGTTCGGAGTTGCGTTGGTAACCTCCAGGTTACGCGGAGAGTC
GGAGGAGCTAGCCATATGTATATCTCCTTCTTAAAGTTAAACAAAATTATTTCTAGAGGGGAATTGTTAT
CCGCTCACAATTCCCCTATAGTGAGTCGTATTAATTTCGCGGGATCGAGATCTCGATCCTCTACGCCGGA
CGCATCGTGGCCGGCATCACCGGCGCCACAGGTGCGGTTGCTGGCGCCTATATCGCCGACATCACCGATG
GGGAAGATCGGGCTCGCCACTTCGGGCTCATGAGCGCTTGTTTCGGCGTGGGTATGGTGGCAGGCCCCGT
GGCCGGGGGACTGTTGGGCGCCATCTCCTTGCATGCACCATTCCTTGCGGCGGCGGTGCTCAACGGCCTC
AACCTACTACTGGGCTGCTTCCTAATGCAGGAGTCGCATAAGGGAGAGCGTCGAGATCCCGGACACCATC
GAATGGCGCAAAACCTTTCGCGGTATGGCATGATAGCGCCCGGAAGAGAGTCAATTCAGGGTGGTGAATG
TGAAACCAGTAACGTTATACGATGTCGCAGAGTATGCCGGTGTCTCTTATCAGACCGTTTCCCGCGTGG
